>Addgene plasmid #249235 | pLenti-hRAB23-gRNA2 | addgene full sequence | sequence record 499788 | Addgene NGS Result
TTAATGTAGTCTTATGCAATACTCTTGTAGTCTTGCAACATGGTAACGATGAGTTAGCAACATGCCTTAC
AAGGAGAGAAAAAGCACCGTGCATGCCGATTGGTGGAAGTAAGGTGGTACGATCGTGCCTTATTAGGAAG
GCAACAGACGGGTCTGACATGGATTGGACGAACCACTGAATTGCCGCATTGCAGAGATATTGTATTTAAG
TGCCTAGCTCGATACATAAACGGGTCTCTCTGGTTAGACCAGATCTGAGCCTGGGAGCTCTCTGGCTAAC
TAGGGAACCCACTGCTTAAGCCTCAATAAAGCTTGCCTTGAGTGCTTCAAGTAGTGTGTGCCCGTCTGTT
GTGTGACTCTGGTAACTAGAGATCCCTCAGACCCTTTTAGTCAGTGTGGAAAATCTCTAGCAGTGGCGCC
CGAACAGGGACTTGAAAGCGAAAGGGAAACCAGAGGAGCTCTCTCGACGCAGGACTCGGCTTGCTGAAGC
GCGCACGGCAAGAGGCGAGGGGCGGCGACTGGTGAGTACGCCAAAAATTTTGACTAGCGGAGGCTAGAAG
GAGAGAGATGGGTGCGAGAGCGTCAGTATTAAGCGGGGGAGAATTAGATCGCGATGGGAAAAAATTCGGT
TAAGGCCAGGGGGAAAGAAAAAATATAAATTAAAACATATAGTATGGGCAAGCAGGGAGCTAGAACGATT
CGCAGTTAATCCTGGCCTGTTAGAAACATCAGAAGGCTGTAGACAAATACTGGGACAGCTACAACCATCC
CTTCAGACAGGATCAGAAGAACTTAGATCATTATATAATACAGTAGCAACCCTCTATTGTGTGCATCAAA
GGATAGAGATAAAAGACACCAAGGAAGCTTTAGACAAGATAGAGGAAGAGCAAAACAAAAGTAAGACCAC
CGCACAGCAAGCGGCCGCTGATCTTCAGACCTGGAGGAGGAGATATGAGGGACAATTGGAGAAGTGAATT
ATATAAATATAAAGTAGTAAAAATTGAACCATTAGGAGTAGCACCCACCAAGGCAAAGAGAAGAGTGGTG
CAGAGAGAAAAAAGAGCAGTGGGAATAGGAGCTTTGTTCCTTGGGTTCTTGGGAGCAGCAGGAAGCACTA
TGGGCGCAGCGTCAATGACGCTGACGGTACAGGCCAGACAATTATTGTCTGGTATAGTGCAGCAGCAGAA
CAATTTGCTGAGGGCTATTGAGGCGCAACAGCATCTGTTGCAACTCACAGTCTGGGGCATCAAGCAGCTC
CAGGCAAGAATCCTGGCTGTGGAAAGATACCTAAAGGATCAACAGCTCCTGGGGATTTGGGGTTGCTCTG
GAAAACTCATTTGCACCACTGCTGTGCCTTGGAATGCTAGTTGGAGTAATAAATCTCTGGAACAGATTTG
GAATCACACGACCTGGATGGAGTGGGACAGAGAAATTAACAATTACACAAGCTTAATACACTCCTTAATT
GAAGAATCGCAAAACCAGCAAGAAAAGAATGAACAAGAATTATTGGAATTAGATAAATGGGCAAGTTTGT
GGAATTGGTTTAACATAACAAATTGGCTGTGGTATATAAAATTATTCATAATGATAGTAGGAGGCTTGGT
AGGTTTAAGAATAGTTTTTGCTGTACTTTCTATAGTGAATAGAGTTAGGCAGGGATATTCACCATTATCG
TTTCAGACCCACCTCCCAACCCCGAGGGGACCCAGAGAGGGCCTATTTCCCATGATTCCTTCATATTTGC
ATATACGATACAAGGCTGTTAGAGAGATAATTAGAATTAATTTGACTGTAAACACAAAGATATTAGTACA
AAATACGTGACGTAGAAAGTAATAATTTCTTGGGTAGTTTGCAGTTTTAAAATTATGTTTTAAAATGGAC
TATCATATGCTTACCGTAACTTGAAAGTATTTCGATTTCTTGGCTTTATATATCTTGTGGAAAGGACGAA
ACACCGTAATGTTATGGGACACTGCGTTTTAGAGCTAGAAATAGCAAGTTAAAATAAGGCTAGTCCGTTA
TCAACTTGAAAAAGTGGCACCGAGTCGGTGCTTTTTTGAATTCTAGATCTTGAGACAAATGGCAGTATTC
ATCCACAATTTTAAAAGAAAAGGGGGGATTGGGGGGTACAGTGCAGGGGAAAGAATAGTAGACATAATAG
CAACAGACATACAAACTAAAGAATTACAAAAACAAATTACAAAAATTCAAAATTTTCGGGTTTATTACAG
GGACAGCAGAGATCCACTTTGGCGCCGGCTCGAGTGGCTCCGGTGCCCGTCAGTGGGCAGAGCGCACATC
GCCCACAGTCCCCGAGAAGTTGGGGGGAGGGGTCGGCAATTGAACCGGTGCCTAGAGAAGGTGGCGCGGG
GTAAACTGGGAAAGTGATGTCGTGTACTGGCTCCGCCTTTTTCCCGAGGGTGGGGGAGAACCGTATATAA
GTGCAGTAGTCGCCGTGAACGTTCTTTTTCGCAACGGGTTTGCCGCCAGAACACAGGTGTCGTGACGCGG
GATCCGCCACCATGACCGAGTACAAGCCCACGGTGCGCCTCGCCACCCGCGACGACGTCCCCAGGGCCGT
ACGCACCCTCGCCGCCGCGTTCGCCGACTACCCCGCCACGCGCCACACCGTCGATCCGGACCGCCACATC
GAGCGGGTCACCGAGCTGCAAGAACTCTTCCTCACGCGCGTCGGGCTCGACATCGGCAAGGTGTGGGTCG
CGGACGACGGCGCCGCGGTGGCGGTCTGGACCACGCCGGAGAGCGTCGAAGCGGGGGCGGTGTTCGCCGA
GATCGGCCCGCGCATGGCCGAGTTGAGCGGTTCCCGGCTGGCCGCGCAGCAACAGATGGAAGGCCTCCTG
GCGCCGCACCGGCCCAAGGAGCCCGCGTGGTTCCTGGCCACCGTCGGAGTCTCGCCCGACCACCAGGGCA
AGGGTCTGGGCAGCGCCGTCGTGCTCCCCGGAGTGGAGGCGGCCGAGCGCGCCGGGGTGCCCGCCTTCCT
GGAGACCTCCGCGCCCCGCAACCTCCCCTTCTACGAGCGGCTCGGCTTCACCGTCACCGCCGACGTCGAG
GTGCCCGAAGGACCGCGCACCTGGTGCATGACCCGCAAGCCCGGTGCCTGAACGCGTTAAGTCGACAATC
AACCTCTGGATTACAAAATTTGTGAAAGATTGACTGGTATTCTTAACTATGTTGCTCCTTTTACGCTATG
TGGATACGCTGCTTTAATGCCTTTGTATCATGCTATTGCTTCCCGTATGGCTTTCATTTTCTCCTCCTTG
TATAAATCCTGGTTGCTGTCTCTTTATGAGGAGTTGTGGCCCGTTGTCAGGCAACGTGGCGTGGTGTGCA
CTGTGTTTGCTGACGCAACCCCCACTGGTTGGGGCATTGCCACCACCTGTCAGCTCCTTTCCGGGACTTT
CGCTTTCCCCCTCCCTATTGCCACGGCGGAACTCATCGCCGCCTGCCTTGCCCGCTGCTGGACAGGGGCT
CGGCTGTTGGGCACTGACAATTCCGTGGTGTTGTCGGGGAAATCATCGTCCTTTCCTTGGCTGCTCGCCT
GTGTTGCCACCTGGATTCTGCGCGGGACGTCCTTCTGCTACGTCCCTTCGGCCCTCAATCCAGCGGACCT
TCCTTCCCGCGGCCTGCTGCCGGCTCTGCGGCCTCTTCCGCGTCTTCGCCTTCGCCCTCAGACGAGTCGG
ATCTCCCTTTGGGCCGCCTCCCCGCGTCGACTTTAAGACCAATGACTTACAAGGCAGCTGTAGATCTTAG
CCACTTTTTAAAAGAAAAGGGGGGACTGGAAGGGCTAATTCACTCCCAACGAAGACAAGATCTGCTTTTT
GCTTGTACTGGGTCTCTCTGGTTAGACCAGATCTGAGCCTGGGAGCTCTCTGGCTAACTAGGGAACCCAC
TGCTTAAGCCTCAATAAAGCTTGCCTTGAGTGCTTCAAGTAGTGTGTGCCCGTCTGTTGTGTGACTCTGG
TAACTAGAGATCCCTCAGACCCTTTTAGTCAGTGTGGAAAATCTCTAGCAGTACGTATAGTAGTTCATGT
CATCTTATTATTCAGTATTTATAACTTGCAAAGAAATGAATATCAGAGAGTGAGAGGAACTTGTTTATTG
CAGCTTATAATGGTTACAAATAAAGCAATAGCATCACAAATTTCACAAATAAAGCATTTTTTTCACTGCA
TTCTAGTTGTGGTTTGTCCAAACTCATCAATGTATCTTATCATGTCTGGCTCTAGCTATCCCGCCCCTAA
CTCCGCCCATCCCGCCCCTAACTCCGCCCAGTTCCGCCCATTCTCCGCCCCATGGCTGACTAATTTTTTT
TATTTATGCAGAGGCCGAGGCCGCCTCGGCCTCTGAGCTATTCCAGAAGTAGTGAGGAGGCTTTTTTGGA
GGCCTAGGGACGTACCCAATTCGCCCTATAGTGAGTCGTATTACGCGCGCTCACTGGCCGTCGTTTTACA
ACGTCGTGACTGGGAAAACCCTGGCGTTACCCAACTTAATCGCCTTGCAGCACATCCCCCTTTCGCCAGC
TGGCGTAATAGCGAAGAGGCCCGCACCGATCGCCCTTCCCAACAGTTGCGCAGCCTGAATGGCGAATGGG
[124 nt withheld, positions 4621-4744]
C
[91 nt withheld, positions 4746-4836]
A
[49 nt withheld, positions 4838-4886]
CCTTTGACGTTGGAGTCCACGTTCTTT
[37 nt withheld, positions 4914-4950]
ACCCTATCTCGGTCTATTCTTTTGATTTATAAGGGATTTTGCCGATTTCGGCCTATTGGTTAAAAAATGA
GCTGATTTAACAAAAATTTAACGCGAATTTTAACAAAATATTAACGCTTACAATTTAGGTGGCACTTTTC
GGGGAAATGTGCGCGGAACCCCTATTTGTTTATTTTTCTAAATACATTCAAATATGTATCCGCTCATGAG
ACAATAACCCTGATAAATGCTTCAATAATATTGAAAAAGGAAGAGTATGAGTATTCAACATTTCCGTGTC
GCCCTTATTCCCTTTTTTGCGGCATTTTGCCTTCCTGTTTTTGCTCACCCAGAAACGCTGGTGAAAGTAA
AAGATGCTGAAGATCAGTTGGGTGCACGAGTGGGTTACATCGAACTGGATCTCAACAGCGGTAAGATCCT
TGAGAGTTTTCGCCCCGAAGAACGTTTTCCAATGATGAGCACTTTTAAAGTTCTGCTATGTGGCGCGGTA
TTATCCCGTATTGACGCCGGGCAAGAGCAACTCGGTCGCCGCATACACTATTCTCAGAATGACTTGGTTG
AGTACTCACCAGTCACAGAAAAGCATCTTACGGATGGCATGACAGTAAGAGAATTATGCAGTGCTGCCAT
AACCATGAGTGATAACACTGCGGCCAACTTACTTCTGACAACGATCGGAGGACCGAAGGAGCTAACCGCT
TTTTTGCACAACATGGGGGATCATGTAACTCGCCTTGATCGTTGGGAACCGGAGCTGAATGAAGCCATAC
CAAACGACGAGCGTGACACCACGATGCCTGTAGCAATGGCAACAACGTTGCGCAAACTATTAACTGGCGA
ACTACTTACTCTAGCTTCCCGGCAACAATTAATAGACTGGATGGAGGCGGATAAAGTTGCAGGACCACTT
CTGCGCTCGGCCCTTCCGGCTGGCTGGTTTATTGCTGATAAATCTGGAGCCGGTGAGCGTGGGTCTCGCG
GTATCATTGCAGCACTGGGGCCAGATGGTAAGCCCTCCCGTATCGTAGTTATCTACACGACGGGGAGTCA
GGCAACTATGGATGAACGAAATAGACAGATCGCTGAGATAGGTGCCTCACTGATTAAGCATTGGTAACTG
TCAGACCAAGTTTACTCATATATACTTTAGATTGATTTAAAACTTCATTTTTAATTTAAAAGGATCTAGG
TGAAGATCCTTTTTGATAATCTCATGACCAAAATCCCTTAACGTGAGTTTTCGTTCCACTGAGCGTCAGA
CCCCGTAGAAAAGATCAAAGGATCTTCTTGAGATCCTTTTTTTCTGCGCGTAATCTGCTGCTTGCAAACA
AAAAAACCACCGCTACCAGCGGTGGTTTGTTTGCCGGATCAAGAGCTACCAACTCTTTTTCCGAAGGTAA
CTGGCTTCAGCAGAGCGCAGATACCAAATACTGTTCTTCTAGTGTAGCCGTAGTTAGGCCACCACTTCAA
GAACTCTGTAGCACCGCCTACATACCTCGCTCTGCTAATCCTGTTACCAGTGGCTGCTGCCAGTGGCGAT
AAGTCGTGTCTTACCGGGTTGGACTCAAGACGATAGTTACCGGATAAGGCGCAGCGGTCGGGCTGAACGG
GGGGTTCGTGCACACAGCCCAGCTTGGAGCGAACGACCTACACCGAACTGAGATACCTACAGCGTGAGCT
ATGAGAAAGCGCCACGCTTCCCGAAGGGAGAAAGGCGGACAGGTATCCGGTAAGCGGCAGGGTCGGAACA
GGAGAGCGCACGAGGGAGCTTCCAGGGGGAAACGCCTGGTATCTTTATAGTCCTGTCGGGTTTCGCCACC
TCTGACTTGAGCGTCGATTTTTGTGATGCTCGTCAGGGGGGCGGAGCCTATGGAAAAACGCCAGCAACGC
GGCCTTTTTACGGTTCCTGGCCTTTTGCTGGCCTTTTGCTCACATGTTCTTTCCTGCGTTATCCCCTGAT
TCTGTGGATAACCGTATTACCGCCTTTGAGTGAGCTGATACCGCTCGCCGCAGCCGAACGACCGAGCGCA
GCGAGTCAGTGAGCGAGGAAGCGGAAGAGCGCCCAATACGCAAACCGCCTCTCCCCGCGCGTTGGCCGAT
TCATTAATGCAGCTGGCACGACAGGTTTCCCGACTGGAAAGCGGGCAGTGAGCGCAACGCAATTAATGTG
AGTTAGCTCACTCATTAGGCACCCCAGGCTTTACACTTTATGCTTCCGGCTCGTATGTTGTGTGGAATTG
TGAGCGGATAACAATTTCACACAGGAAACAGCTATGACCATGATTACGCCAAGCGCGCAATTAACCCTCA
CTAAAGGGAACAAAAGCTGGAGCTGCAAGC
Features (pLannotate 1.2.2; 27 found; start..end, strand, type, name):
      5..231     +  promoter       RSV promoter: Rous sarcoma virus enhancer/promoter
    232..412     +  LTR            5' LTR (truncated): truncated 5' long terminal repeat (LTR) from HIV-1
    459..584     +  misc_feature   HIV-1 Ψ: packaging signal of human immunodeficiency virus type 1
    568..931     +  CDS            HIV-1 gag (fragment): gag protein from human immunodeficiency virus 1; gag
   1077..1310    +  misc_feature   RRE: The Rev response element (RRE) of HIV-1 allows for Rev-dependent mRNA export from the nucleus to the cytoplasm.
   1687..1713    +  CDS            Rev (fragment): human immunodeficiency virus 1 (HIV-1) Rev protein; rev; enhances nuclear export of unspliced and incompletely spliced viral mRNAs
   1717..1957    +  promoter       U6 promoter: RNA polymerase III promoter for human U6 snRNA
   1986..2061    +  misc_RNA       gRNA scaffold: guide RNA scaffold for the Streptococcus pyogenes CRISPR/Cas9 system
   2109..2226    +  misc_feature   cPPT/CTS: central polypurine tract and central termination sequence of HIV-1
   2295..2506    +  promoter       EF-1α core promoter: core promoter for human elongation factor EF-1α
   2532..3131    +  CDS            PuroR (fragment): puromycin N-acetyltransferase; pac from Streptomyces; confers resistance to puromycin
   3147..3735    +  misc_feature   WPRE: woodchuck hepatitis virus posttranscriptional regulatory element
   3786..3805    +  misc_feature   cPPT/CTS (fragment): central polypurine tract and central termination sequence of HIV-1
   3807..4040    +  LTR            3' LTR (ΔU3): self-inactivating 3' long terminal repeat (LTR) from HIV-1
   4118..4239    +  polyA_signal   SV40 poly(A) signal: SV40 polyadenylation signal
   4279..4414    +  rep_origin     SV40 ori: SV40 origin of replication
   4435..4453    -  promoter       T7 promoter: promoter for bacteriophage T7 RNA polymerase
   4461..4616    +  CDS            lacZα (fragment): LacZα fragment of β-galactosidase; lacZ fragment
   4621..5049    +  rep_origin     f1 ori (sequence partly withheld): f1 bacteriophage origin of replication; arrow indicates direction of (+) strand synthesis
   5102..5206    +  promoter       AmpR promoter: bla
   5207..6067    +  CDS            AmpR: β-lactamase; bla; confers resistance to ampicillin, carbenicillin, and related antibiotics
   6238..6826    +  rep_origin     ori: high-copy-number ColE1/pMB1/pBR322/pUC origin of replication
   7009..7101    +  CDS            lacI (fragment): lac repressor; lacI; The lac repressor binds to the lac operator to inhibit transcription in E. coli. This inhibition can be relieved by adding lactose or isopropyl-β-D-thiogalactopyranoside (IPTG).
   7114..7135    +  protein_bind   CAP binding site: CAP binding activates transcription in the presence of cAMP. E. coli catabolite activator protein
   7150..7180    +  promoter       lac promoter: promoter for the E. coli lac operon
   7188..7204    +  protein_bind   lac operator: The lac repressor binds to the lac operator to inhibit transcription in E. coli. This inhibition can be relieved by adding lactose or isopropyl-β-D-thiogalactopyranoside (IPTG). lac repressor encoded by lacI
   7249..7267    +  promoter       T3 promoter: promoter for bacteriophage T3 RNA polymerase
