[The description below was written by a language model from this plasmid's Addgene catalogue record and pLannotate feature annotations shown in this document.]
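Description:
pLenti-hRAB23-gRNA2 is a lentiviral CRISPR guide RNA vector built on the pLenti-sgRNA backbone and intended for knockout of human RAB23. It is propagated in E. coli as a high-copy plasmid through a ColE1/pUC-type origin with ampicillin selection (AmpR under its own bla promoter). The backbone also carries an f1 origin, an SV40 origin and poly(A) signal, and remnants of a lac/lacZα cloning region flanked by T7 and T3 promoters.

The viral portion has a third-generation, self-inactivating layout. An RSV promoter drives a truncated HIV-1 5' LTR, so genomic RNA can be produced without Tat. This is followed by the Ψ packaging signal with a gag fragment, the Rev response element for Rev-dependent nuclear export, a cPPT/CTS, and a ΔU3 3' LTR that inactivates LTR promoter activity after integration. Within this frame, a human U6 RNA polymerase III promoter expresses the RAB23-targeting spacer fused to the Streptococcus pyogenes Cas9 gRNA scaffold. A separate EF-1α core promoter drives puromycin N-acetyltransferase, allowing selection of transduced mammalian cells, and a downstream WPRE enhances expression of this transcript.

No Cas9 coding sequence is annotated, so the nuclease must be supplied separately, for example from a Cas9-expressing cell line or a second vector. The "gRNA2" in the name suggests it is one of several guides against the same gene, though the record does not describe the others. The entry gives the cloning method as restriction enzyme-based but does not specify the sites used. The stated purpose is simply RAB23 CRISPR knockout.
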