Addgene plasmid #249235: pLenti-hRAB23-gRNA2
Purpose: RAB23 CRISPR KO
Depositing lab: Weihong Tan. Depositing organization: Hangzhou Institute of Medicine, Chinese Academy of Sciences. Publication: SPARK-seq: A high-throughput platform for aptamer discovery and kinetic profiling. Luo G, Song J, Fu Y, Jiang Y, Gao Y, Zhong Z, Li L, Wei Y, Jia HR, Guo L, Fu T, Wu Q, Tan W. Science. 2026 Jan;391(6780):eadv6127. doi: 10.1126/science.adv6127. Epub 2026 Jan 1. PubMed 41477891.
Backbone
  Vector backbone: pLenti-sgRNA
  Backbone manufacturer: Eric Lander and David Sabatini, Addgene plasmid #71409
  Vector type: Lentiviral, CRISPR
Growth in bacteria
  Bacterial resistance: Ampicillin, 100 μg/mL
  Growth temperature: 37°C
  Growth strain: NEB Stable
  Copy number: High Copy
Gene/Insert
  Gene/Insert name: RAB23
  gRNA/shRNA sequence: TAATGTTATGGGACACTGC
  Species: H. sapiens (human)
  Entrez Gene: RAB23 (a.k.a. HSPC137)
  Promoter: U6
  Cloning method: Restriction Enzyme; 5′ cloning site Unknown (unknown if destroyed)
Terms and licenses: Academic/Nonprofit Terms; Industry Terms: Not Available to Industry
How to cite: pLenti-hRAB23-gRNA2 was a gift from Weihong Tan (Addgene plasmid # 249235 ; http://n2t.net/addgene:249235 ; RRID:Addgene_249235)
